>Addgene plasmid #127120 | px458_2A_GFP_sgRNA_RNF138_G1 | depositor full sequence | sequence record 243154 | px458_2A_GFP_sgRNA_RNF138_G1 sequence 9292 bps
GAGGGCCTATTTCCCATGATTCCTTCATATTTGCATATACGATACAAGGCTGTTAGAGAGATAATTGGAA
TTAATTTGACTGTAAACACAAAGATATTAGTACAAAATACGTGACGTAGAAAGTAATAATTTCTTGGGTA
GTTTGCAGTTTTAAAATTATGTTTTAAAATGGACTATCATATGCTTACCGTAACTTGAAAGTATTTCGAT
TTCTTGGCTTTATATATCTTGTGGAAAGGACGAAACACCGCACAGGGGACACTTAAAAGTGTTTTAGAGC
TAGAAATAGCAAGTTAAAATAAGGCTAGTCCGTTATCAACTTGAAAAAGTGGCACCGAGTCGGTGCTTTT
TTGTTTTAGAGCTAGAAATAGCAAGTTAAAATAAGGCTAGTCCGTTTTTAGCGCGTGCGCCAATTCTGCA
GACAAATGGCTCTAGAGGTACCCGTTACATAACTTACGGTAAATGGCCCGCCTGGCTGACCGCCCAACGA
CCCCCGCCCATTGACGTCAATAGTAACGCCAATAGGGACTTTCCATTGACGTCAATGGGTGGAGTATTTA
CGGTAAACTGCCCACTTGGCAGTACATCAAGTGTATCATATGCCAAGTACGCCCCCTATTGACGTCAATG
ACGGTAAATGGCCCGCCTGGCATTGTGCCCAGTACATGACCTTATGGGACTTTCCTACTTGGCAGTACAT
CTACGTATTAGTCATCGCTATTACCATGGTCGAGGTGAGCCCCACGTTCTGCTTCACTCTCCCCATCTCC
CCCCCCTCCCCACCCCCAATTTTGTATTTATTTATTTTTTAATTATTTTGTGCAGCGATGGGGGCGGGGG
GGGGGGGGGGGCGCGCGCCAGGCGGGGCGGGGCGGGGCGAGGGGCGGGGCGGGGCGAGGCGGAGAGGTGC
GGCGGCAGCCAATCAGAGCGGCGCGCTCCGAAAGTTTCCTTTTATGGCGAGGCGGCGGCGGCGGCGGCCC
TATAAAAAGCGAAGCGCGCGGCGGGCGGGAGTCGCTGCGACGCTGCCTTCGCCCCGTGCCCCGCTCCGCC
GCCGCCTCGCGCCGCCCGCCCCGGCTCTGACTGACCGCGTTACTCCCACAGGTGAGCGGGCGGGACGGCC
CTTCTCCTCCGGGCTGTAATTAGCTGAGCAAGAGGTAAGGGTTTAAGGGATGGTTGGTTGGTGGGGTATT
AATGTTTAATTACCTGGAGCACCTGCCTGAAATCACTTTTTTTCAGGTTGGACCGGTGCCACCATGGACT
ATAAGGACCACGACGGAGACTACAAGGATCATGATATTGATTACAAAGACGATGACGATAAGATGGCCCC
AAAGAAGAAGCGGAAGGTCGGTATCCACGGAGTCCCAGCAGCCGACAAGAAGTACAGCATCGGCCTGGAC
ATCGGCACCAACTCTGTGGGCTGGGCCGTGATCACCGACGAGTACAAGGTGCCCAGCAAGAAATTCAAGG
TGCTGGGCAACACCGACCGGCACAGCATCAAGAAGAACCTGATCGGAGCCCTGCTGTTCGACAGCGGCGA
AACAGCCGAGGCCACCCGGCTGAAGAGAACCGCCAGAAGAAGATACACCAGACGGAAGAACCGGATCTGC
TATCTGCAAGAGATCTTCAGCAACGAGATGGCCAAGGTGGACGACAGCTTCTTCCACAGACTGGAAGAGT
CCTTCCTGGTGGAAGAGGATAAGAAGCACGAGCGGCACCCCATCTTCGGCAACATCGTGGACGAGGTGGC
CTACCACGAGAAGTACCCCACCATCTACCACCTGAGAAAGAAACTGGTGGACAGCACCGACAAGGCCGAC
CTGCGGCTGATCTATCTGGCCCTGGCCCACATGATCAAGTTCCGGGGCCACTTCCTGATCGAGGGCGACC
TGAACCCCGACAACAGCGACGTGGACAAGCTGTTCATCCAGCTGGTGCAGACCTACAACCAGCTGTTCGA
GGAAAACCCCATCAACGCCAGCGGCGTGGACGCCAAGGCCATCCTGTCTGCCAGACTGAGCAAGAGCAGA
CGGCTGGAAAATCTGATCGCCCAGCTGCCCGGCGAGAAGAAGAATGGCCTGTTCGGAAACCTGATTGCCC
TGAGCCTGGGCCTGACCCCCAACTTCAAGAGCAACTTCGACCTGGCCGAGGATGCCAAACTGCAGCTGAG
CAAGGACACCTACGACGACGACCTGGACAACCTGCTGGCCCAGATCGGCGACCAGTACGCCGACCTGTTT
CTGGCCGCCAAGAACCTGTCCGACGCCATCCTGCTGAGCGACATCCTGAGAGTGAACACCGAGATCACCA
AGGCCCCCCTGAGCGCCTCTATGATCAAGAGATACGACGAGCACCACCAGGACCTGACCCTGCTGAAAGC
TCTCGTGCGGCAGCAGCTGCCTGAGAAGTACAAAGAGATTTTCTTCGACCAGAGCAAGAACGGCTACGCC
GGCTACATTGACGGCGGAGCCAGCCAGGAAGAGTTCTACAAGTTCATCAAGCCCATCCTGGAAAAGATGG
ACGGCACCGAGGAACTGCTCGTGAAGCTGAACAGAGAGGACCTGCTGCGGAAGCAGCGGACCTTCGACAA
CGGCAGCATCCCCCACCAGATCCACCTGGGAGAGCTGCACGCCATTCTGCGGCGGCAGGAAGATTTTTAC
CCATTCCTGAAGGACAACCGGGAAAAGATCGAGAAGATCCTGACCTTCCGCATCCCCTACTACGTGGGCC
CTCTGGCCAGGGGAAACAGCAGATTCGCCTGGATGACCAGAAAGAGCGAGGAAACCATCACCCCCTGGAA
CTTCGAGGAAGTGGTGGACAAGGGCGCTTCCGCCCAGAGCTTCATCGAGCGGATGACCAACTTCGATAAG
AACCTGCCCAACGAGAAGGTGCTGCCCAAGCACAGCCTGCTGTACGAGTACTTCACCGTGTATAACGAGC
TGACCAAAGTGAAATACGTGACCGAGGGAATGAGAAAGCCCGCCTTCCTGAGCGGCGAGCAGAAAAAGGC
CATCGTGGACCTGCTGTTCAAGACCAACCGGAAAGTGACCGTGAAGCAGCTGAAAGAGGACTACTTCAAG
AAAATCGAGTGCTTCGACTCCGTGGAAATCTCCGGCGTGGAAGATCGGTTCAACGCCTCCCTGGGCACAT
ACCACGATCTGCTGAAAATTATCAAGGACAAGGACTTCCTGGACAATGAGGAAAACGAGGACATTCTGGA
AGATATCGTGCTGACCCTGACACTGTTTGAGGACAGAGAGATGATCGAGGAACGGCTGAAAACCTATGCC
CACCTGTTCGACGACAAAGTGATGAAGCAGCTGAAGCGGCGGAGATACACCGGCTGGGGCAGGCTGAGCC
GGAAGCTGATCAACGGCATCCGGGACAAGCAGTCCGGCAAGACAATCCTGGATTTCCTGAAGTCCGACGG
CTTCGCCAACAGAAACTTCATGCAGCTGATCCACGACGACAGCCTGACCTTTAAAGAGGACATCCAGAAA
GCCCAGGTGTCCGGCCAGGGCGATAGCCTGCACGAGCACATTGCCAATCTGGCCGGCAGCCCCGCCATTA
AGAAGGGCATCCTGCAGACAGTGAAGGTGGTGGACGAGCTCGTGAAAGTGATGGGCCGGCACAAGCCCGA
GAACATCGTGATCGAAATGGCCAGAGAGAACCAGACCACCCAGAAGGGACAGAAGAACAGCCGCGAGAGA
ATGAAGCGGATCGAAGAGGGCATCAAAGAGCTGGGCAGCCAGATCCTGAAAGAACACCCCGTGGAAAACA
CCCAGCTGCAGAACGAGAAGCTGTACCTGTACTACCTGCAGAATGGGCGGGATATGTACGTGGACCAGGA
ACTGGACATCAACCGGCTGTCCGACTACGATGTGGACCATATCGTGCCTCAGAGCTTTCTGAAGGACGAC
TCCATCGACAACAAGGTGCTGACCAGAAGCGACAAGAACCGGGGCAAGAGCGACAACGTGCCCTCCGAAG
AGGTCGTGAAGAAGATGAAGAACTACTGGCGGCAGCTGCTGAACGCCAAGCTGATTACCCAGAGAAAGTT
CGACAATCTGACCAAGGCCGAGAGAGGCGGCCTGAGCGAACTGGATAAGGCCGGCTTCATCAAGAGACAG
CTGGTGGAAACCCGGCAGATCACAAAGCACGTGGCACAGATCCTGGACTCCCGGATGAACACTAAGTACG
ACGAGAATGACAAGCTGATCCGGGAAGTGAAAGTGATCACCCTGAAGTCCAAGCTGGTGTCCGATTTCCG
GAAGGATTTCCAGTTTTACAAAGTGCGCGAGATCAACAACTACCACCACGCCCACGACGCCTACCTGAAC
GCCGTCGTGGGAACCGCCCTGATCAAAAAGTACCCTAAGCTGGAAAGCGAGTTCGTGTACGGCGACTACA
AGGTGTACGACGTGCGGAAGATGATCGCCAAGAGCGAGCAGGAAATCGGCAAGGCTACCGCCAAGTACTT
CTTCTACAGCAACATCATGAACTTTTTCAAGACCGAGATTACCCTGGCCAACGGCGAGATCCGGAAGCGG
CCTCTGATCGAGACAAACGGCGAAACCGGGGAGATCGTGTGGGATAAGGGCCGGGATTTTGCCACCGTGC
GGAAAGTGCTGAGCATGCCCCAAGTGAATATCGTGAAAAAGACCGAGGTGCAGACAGGCGGCTTCAGCAA
AGAGTCTATCCTGCCCAAGAGGAACAGCGATAAGCTGATCGCCAGAAAGAAGGACTGGGACCCTAAGAAG
TACGGCGGCTTCGACAGCCCCACCGTGGCCTATTCTGTGCTGGTGGTGGCCAAAGTGGAAAAGGGCAAGT
CCAAGAAACTGAAGAGTGTGAAAGAGCTGCTGGGGATCACCATCATGGAAAGAAGCAGCTTCGAGAAGAA
TCCCATCGACTTTCTGGAAGCCAAGGGCTACAAAGAAGTGAAAAAGGACCTGATCATCAAGCTGCCTAAG
TACTCCCTGTTCGAGCTGGAAAACGGCCGGAAGAGAATGCTGGCCTCTGCCGGCGAACTGCAGAAGGGAA
ACGAACTGGCCCTGCCCTCCAAATATGTGAACTTCCTGTACCTGGCCAGCCACTATGAGAAGCTGAAGGG
CTCCCCCGAGGATAATGAGCAGAAACAGCTGTTTGTGGAACAGCACAAGCACTACCTGGACGAGATCATC
GAGCAGATCAGCGAGTTCTCCAAGAGAGTGATCCTGGCCGACGCTAATCTGGACAAAGTGCTGTCCGCCT
ACAACAAGCACCGGGATAAGCCCATCAGAGAGCAGGCCGAGAATATCATCCACCTGTTTACCCTGACCAA
TCTGGGAGCCCCTGCCGCCTTCAAGTACTTTGACACCACCATCGACCGGAAGAGGTACACCAGCACCAAA
GAGGTGCTGGACGCCACCCTGATCCACCAGAGCATCACCGGCCTGTACGAGACACGGATCGACCTGTCTC
AGCTGGGAGGCGACAAAAGGCCGGCGGCCACGAAAAAGGCCGGCCAGGCAAAAAAGAAAAAGGAATTCGG
CAGTGGAGAGGGCAGAGGAAGTCTGCTAACATGCGGTGACGTCGAGGAGAATCCTGGCCCAGTGAGCAAG
GGCGAGGAGCTGTTCACCGGGGTGGTGCCCATCCTGGTCGAGCTGGACGGCGACGTAAACGGCCACAAGT
TCAGCGTGTCCGGCGAGGGCGAGGGCGATGCCACCTACGGCAAGCTGACCCTGAAGTTCATCTGCACCAC
CGGCAAGCTGCCCGTGCCCTGGCCCACCCTCGTGACCACCCTGACCTACGGCGTGCAGTGCTTCAGCCGC
TACCCCGACCACATGAAGCAGCACGACTTCTTCAAGTCCGCCATGCCCGAAGGCTACGTCCAGGAGCGCA
CCATCTTCTTCAAGGACGACGGCAACTACAAGACCCGCGCCGAGGTGAAGTTCGAGGGCGACACCCTGGT
GAACCGCATCGAGCTGAAGGGCATCGACTTCAAGGAGGACGGCAACATCCTGGGGCACAAGCTGGAGTAC
AACTACAACAGCCACAACGTCTATATCATGGCCGACAAGCAGAAGAACGGCATCAAGGTGAACTTCAAGA
TCCGCCACAACATCGAGGACGGCAGCGTGCAGCTCGCCGACCACTACCAGCAGAACACCCCCATCGGCGA
CGGCCCCGTGCTGCTGCCCGACAACCACTACCTGAGCACCCAGTCCGCCCTGAGCAAAGACCCCAACGAG
AAGCGCGATCACATGGTCCTGCTGGAGTTCGTGACCGCCGCCGGGATCACTCTCGGCATGGACGAGCTGT
ACAAGGAATTCTAACTAGAGCTCGCTGATCAGCCTCGACTGTGCCTTCTAGTTGCCAGCCATCTGTTGTT
TGCCCCTCCCCCGTGCCTTCCTTGACCCTGGAAGGTGCCACTCCCACTGTCCTTTCCTAATAAAATGAGG
AAATTGCATCGCATTGTCTGAGTAGGTGTCATTCTATTCTGGGGGGTGGGGTGGGGCAGGACAGCAAGGG
GGAGGATTGGGAAGAGAATAGCAGGCATGCTGGGGAGCGGCCGCAGGAACCCCTAGTGATGGAGTTGGCC
ACTCCCTCTCTGCGCGCTCGCTCGCTCACTGAGGCCGGGCGACCAAAGGTCGCCCGACGCCCGGGCTTTG
CCCGGGCGGCCTCAGTGAGCGAGCGAGCGCGCAGCTGCCTGCAGGGGCGCCTGATGCGGTATTTTCTCCT
TACGCATCTGTGCGGTATTTCACACCGCATA
[142 nt withheld, positions 6752-6893]
C
[141 nt withheld, positions 6895-7035]
CCTTTGACGTTGGAGTCCACGTTCTTT
[37 nt withheld, positions 7063-7099]
ACCCTATCTCGGGCTATTCTTTTGATTTATAAGGGATTTTGCCGATTTCGGCCTATTGGTTAAAAAATGA
GCTGATTTAACAAAAATTTAACGCGAATTTTAACAAAATATTAACGTTTACAATTTTATGGTGCACTCTC
AGTACAATCTGCTCTGATGCCGCATAGTTAAGCCAGCCCCGACACCCGCCAACACCCGCTGACGCGCCCT
GACGGGCTTGTCTGCTCCCGGCATCCGCTTACAGACAAGCTGTGACCGTCTCCGGGAGCTGCATGTGTCA
GAGGTTTTCACCGTCATCACCGAAACGCGCGAGACGAAAGGGCCTCGTGATACGCCTATTTTTATAGGTT
AATGTCATGATAATAATGGTTTCTTAGACGTCAGGTGGCACTTTTCGGGGAAATGTGCGCGGAACCCCTA
TTTGTTTATTTTTCTAAATACATTCAAATATGTATCCGCTCATGAGACAATAACCCTGATAAATGCTTCA
ATAATATTGAAAAAGGAAGAGTATGAGTATTCAACATTTCCGTGTCGCCCTTATTCCCTTTTTTGCGGCA
TTTTGCCTTCCTGTTTTTGCTCACCCAGAAACGCTGGTGAAAGTAAAAGATGCTGAAGATCAGTTGGGTG
CACGAGTGGGTTACATCGAACTGGATCTCAACAGCGGTAAGATCCTTGAGAGTTTTCGCCCCGAAGAACG
TTTTCCAATGATGAGCACTTTTAAAGTTCTGCTATGTGGCGCGGTATTATCCCGTATTGACGCCGGGCAA
GAGCAACTCGGTCGCCGCATACACTATTCTCAGAATGACTTGGTTGAGTACTCACCAGTCACAGAAAAGC
ATCTTACGGATGGCATGACAGTAAGAGAATTATGCAGTGCTGCCATAACCATGAGTGATAACACTGCGGC
CAACTTACTTCTGACAACGATCGGAGGACCGAAGGAGCTAACCGCTTTTTTGCACAACATGGGGGATCAT
GTAACTCGCCTTGATCGTTGGGAACCGGAGCTGAATGAAGCCATACCAAACGACGAGCGTGACACCACGA
TGCCTGTAGCAATGGCAACAACGTTGCGCAAACTATTAACTGGCGAACTACTTACTCTAGCTTCCCGGCA
ACAATTAATAGACTGGATGGAGGCGGATAAAGTTGCAGGACCACTTCTGCGCTCGGCCCTTCCGGCTGGC
TGGTTTATTGCTGATAAATCTGGAGCCGGTGAGCGTGGAAGCCGCGGTATCATTGCAGCACTGGGGCCAG
ATGGTAAGCCCTCCCGTATCGTAGTTATCTACACGACGGGGAGTCAGGCAACTATGGATGAACGAAATAG
ACAGATCGCTGAGATAGGTGCCTCACTGATTAAGCATTGGTAACTGTCAGACCAAGTTTACTCATATATA
CTTTAGATTGATTTAAAACTTCATTTTTAATTTAAAAGGATCTAGGTGAAGATCCTTTTTGATAATCTCA
TGACCAAAATCCCTTAACGTGAGTTTTCGTTCCACTGAGCGTCAGACCCCGTAGAAAAGATCAAAGGATC
TTCTTGAGATCCTTTTTTTCTGCGCGTAATCTGCTGCTTGCAAACAAAAAAACCACCGCTACCAGCGGTG
GTTTGTTTGCCGGATCAAGAGCTACCAACTCTTTTTCCGAAGGTAACTGGCTTCAGCAGAGCGCAGATAC
CAAATACTGTCCTTCTAGTGTAGCCGTAGTTAGGCCACCACTTCAAGAACTCTGTAGCACCGCCTACATA
CCTCGCTCTGCTAATCCTGTTACCAGTGGCTGCTGCCAGTGGCGATAAGTCGTGTCTTACCGGGTTGGAC
TCAAGACGATAGTTACCGGATAAGGCGCAGCGGTCGGGCTGAACGGGGGGTTCGTGCACACAGCCCAGCT
TGGAGCGAACGACCTACACCGAACTGAGATACCTACAGCGTGAGCTATGAGAAAGCGCCACGCTTCCCGA
AGGGAGAAAGGCGGACAGGTATCCGGTAAGCGGCAGGGTCGGAACAGGAGAGCGCACGAGGGAGCTTCCA
GGGGGAAACGCCTGGTATCTTTATAGTCCTGTCGGGTTTCGCCACCTCTGACTTGAGCGTCGATTTTTGT
GATGCTCGTCAGGGGGGCGGAGCCTATGGAAAAACGCCAGCAACGCGGCCTTTTTACGGTTCCTGGCCTT
TTGCTGGCCTTTTGCTCACATGT
Features (pLannotate 1.2.2; 19 found; start..end, strand, type, name):
      1..241     +  promoter       U6 promoter: RNA polymerase III promoter for human U6 snRNA
    271..346     +  misc_RNA       gRNA scaffold: guide RNA scaffold for the Streptococcus pyogenes CRISPR/Cas9 system
    353..396     +  misc_RNA       gRNA scaffold (fragment): guide RNA scaffold for the Streptococcus pyogenes CRISPR/Cas9 system
    443..728     +  enhancer       CMV enhancer: human cytomegalovirus immediate early enhancer; contains an 18-bp deletion relative to the standard CMV enhancer
    730..1007    +  promoter       chicken β-actin promoter: No description available
   1008..1236    +  intron         hybrid intron: hybrid between chicken β-actin (CBA) and minute virus of mice (MMV) introns (Gray et al., 2011)
   1374..2975    +  CDS            Cas9(N): N-terminal portion of Streptococcus pyogenes Cas9 (Zetsche et al., 2015)
   2976..5474    +  CDS            Cas9(C): C-terminal portion of Streptococcus pyogenes Cas9 (Zetsche et al., 2015)
   5475..5522    +  CDS            nucleoplasmin NLS: bipartite nuclear localization signal from nucleoplasmin
   5592..6305    +  CDS            EGFP: EGFP is a basic (constitutively fluorescent) green fluorescent protein published in 1996, derived from Aequorea victoria. It is reported to be a rapidly-maturing weak dimer with moderate acid sensitivity.
   6339..6450    +  polyA_signal   bGH poly(A) signal: bovine growth hormone polyadenylation signal
   6555..6695    +  repeat_region  AAV2 ITR: inverted terminal repeat of adeno-associated virus serotype 2 inverted
   6700..6751    -  misc_feature   bom (fragment): basis of mobility region from pBR322
   6770..7150    +  rep_origin     M13 ori (sequence partly withheld): M13 bacteriophage origin of replication; arrow indicates direction of (+) strand synthesis
   7226..7275    -  misc_feature   bom (fragment): basis of mobility region from pBR322
   7377..7412    -  CDS            rop (fragment): Rop protein, which maintains plasmids at low copy number; rop
   7507..7611    +  promoter       AmpR promoter: bla
   7612..8472    +  CDS            AmpR: β-lactamase; bla; confers resistance to ampicillin, carbenicillin, and related antibiotics
   8643..9231    +  rep_origin     ori: high-copy-number ColE1/pMB1/pBR322/pUC origin of replication
