>Addgene plasmid #127120 | px458_2A_GFP_sgRNA_RNF138_G1 | addgene full sequence | sequence record 251651 | Addgene NGS Result
GAGGGCCTATTTCCCATGATTCCTTCATATTTGCATATACGATACAAGGCTGTTAGAGAGATAATTGGAA
TTAATTTGACTGTAAACACAAAGATATTAGTACAAAATACGTGACGTAGAAAGTAATAATTTCTTGGGTA
GTTTGCAGTTTTAAAATTATGTTTTAAAATGGACTATCATATGCTTACCGTAACTTGAAAGTATTTCGAT
TTCTTGGCTTTATATATCTTGTGGAAAGGACGAAACACCGCACAGGGGACACTTAAAAGTGTTTTAGAGC
TAGAAATAGCAAGTTAAAATAAGGCTAGTCCGTTATCAACTTGAAAAAGTGGCACCGAGTCGGTGCTTTT
TTGTTTTAGAGCTAGAAATAGCAAGTTAAAATAAGGCTAGTCCGTTTTTAGCGCGTGCGCCAATTCTGCA
GACAAATGGCTCTAGAGGTACCCGTTACATAACTTACGGTAAATGGCCCGCCTGGCTGACCGCCCAACGA
CCCCCGCCCATTGACGTCAATAGTAACGCCAATAGGGACTTTCCATTGACGTCAATGGGTGGAGTATTTA
CGGTAAACTGCCCACTTGGCAGTACATCAAGTGTATCATATGCCAAGTACGCCCCCTATTGACGTCAATG
ACGGTAAATGGCCCGCCTGGCATTGTGCCCAGTACATGACCTTATGGGACTTTCCTACTTGGCAGTACAT
CTACGTATTAGTCATCGCTATTACCATGGTCGAGGTGAGCCCCACGTTCTGCTTCACTCTCCCCATCTCC
CCCCCCTCCCCACCCCCAATTTTGTATTTATTTATTTTTTAATTATTTTGTGCAGCGATGGGGGCGGGGG
GGGGGGGGGGGCGCGCGCCAGGCGGGGCGGGGCGGGGCGAGGGGCGGGGCGGGGCGAGGCGGAGAGGTGC
GGCGGCAGCCAATCAGAGCGGCGCGCTCCGAAAGTTTCCTTTTATGGCGAGGCGGCGGCGGCGGCGGCCC
TATAAAAAGCGAAGCGCGCGGCGGGCGGGAGTCGCTGCGCGCTGCCTTCGCCCCGTGCCCCGCTCCGCCG
CCGCCTCGCGCCGCCCGCCCCGGCTCTGACTGACCGCGTTACTCCCACAGGTGAGCGGGCGGGACGGCCC
TTCTCCTCCGGGCTGTAATTAGCTGAGCAAGAGGTAAGGGTTTAAGGGATGGTTGGTTGGTGGGGTATTA
ATGTTTAATTACCTGGAGCACCTGCCTGAAATCACTTTTTTTCAGGTTGGACCGGTGCCACCATGGACTA
TAAGGACCACGACGGAGACTACAAGGATCATGATATTGATTACAAAGACGATGACGATAAGATGGCCCCA
AAGAAGAAGCGGAAGGTCGGTATCCACGGAGTCCCAGCAGCCGACAAGAAGTACAGCATCGGCCTGGACA
TCGGCACCAACTCTGTGGGCTGGGCCGTGATCACCGACGAGTACAAGGTGCCCAGCAAGAAATTCAAGGT
GCTGGGCAACACCGACCGGCACAGCATCAAGAAGAACCTGATCGGAGCCCTGCTGTTCGACAGCGGCGAA
ACAGCCGAGGCCACCCGGCTGAAGAGAACCGCCAGAAGAAGATACACCAGACGGAAGAACCGGATCTGCT
ATCTGCAAGAGATCTTCAGCAACGAGATGGCCAAGGTGGACGACAGCTTCTTCCACAGACTGGAAGAGTC
CTTCCTGGTGGAAGAGGATAAGAAGCACGAGCGGCACCCCATCTTCGGCAACATCGTGGACGAGGTGGCC
TACCACGAGAAGTACCCCACCATCTACCACCTGAGAAAGAAACTGGTGGACAGCACCGACAAGGCCGACC
TGCGGCTGATCTATCTGGCCCTGGCCCACATGATCAAGTTCCGGGGCCACTTCCTGATCGAGGGCGACCT
GAACCCCGACAACAGCGACGTGGACAAGCTGTTCATCCAGCTGGTGCAGACCTACAACCAGCTGTTCGAG
GAAAACCCCATCAACGCCAGCGGCGTGGACGCCAAGGCCATCCTGTCTGCCAGACTGAGCAAGAGCAGAC
GGCTGGAAAATCTGATCGCCCAGCTGCCCGGCGAGAAGAAGAATGGCCTGTTCGGAAACCTGATTGCCCT
GAGCCTGGGCCTGACCCCCAACTTCAAGAGCAACTTCGACCTGGCCGAGGATGCCAAACTGCAGCTGAGC
AAGGACACCTACGACGACGACCTGGACAACCTGCTGGCCCAGATCGGCGACCAGTACGCCGACCTGTTTC
TGGCCGCCAAGAACCTGTCCGACGCCATCCTGCTGAGCGACATCCTGAGAGTGAACACCGAGATCACCAA
GGCCCCCCTGAGCGCCTCTATGATCAAGAGATACGACGAGCACCACCAGGACCTGACCCTGCTGAAAGCT
CTCGTGCGGCAGCAGCTGCCTGAGAAGTACAAAGAGATTTTCTTCGACCAGAGCAAGAACGGCTACGCCG
GCTACATTGACGGCGGAGCCAGCCAGGAAGAGTTCTACAAGTTCATCAAGCCCATCCTGGAAAAGATGGA
CGGCACCGAGGAACTGCTCGTGAAGCTGAACAGAGAGGACCTGCTGCGGAAGCAGCGGACCTTCGACAAC
GGCAGCATCCCCCACCAGATCCACCTGGGAGAGCTGCACGCCATTCTGCGGCGGCAGGAAGATTTTTACC
CATTCCTGAAGGACAACCGGGAAAAGATCGAGAAGATCCTGACCTTCCGCATCCCCTACTACGTGGGCCC
TCTGGCCAGGGGAAACAGCAGATTCGCCTGGATGACCAGAAAGAGCGAGGAAACCATCACCCCCTGGAAC
TTCGAGGAAGTGGTGGACAAGGGCGCTTCCGCCCAGAGCTTCATCGAGCGGATGACCAACTTCGATAAGA
ACCTGCCCAACGAGAAGGTGCTGCCCAAGCACAGCCTGCTGTACGAGTACTTCACCGTGTATAACGAGCT
GACCAAAGTGAAATACGTGACCGAGGGAATGAGAAAGCCCGCCTTCCTGAGCGGCGAGCAGAAAAAGGCC
ATCGTGGACCTGCTGTTCAAGACCAACCGGAAAGTGACCGTGAAGCAGCTGAAAGAGGACTACTTCAAGA
AAATCGAGTGCTTCGACTCCGTGGAAATCTCCGGCGTGGAAGATCGGTTCAACGCCTCCCTGGGCACATA
CCACGATCTGCTGAAAATTATCAAGGACAAGGACTTCCTGGACAATGAGGAAAACGAGGACATTCTGGAA
GATATCGTGCTGACCCTGACACTGTTTGAGGACAGAGAGATGATCGAGGAACGGCTGAAAACCTATGCCC
ACCTGTTCGACGACAAAGTGATGAAGCAGCTGAAGCGGCGGAGATACACCGGCTGGGGCAGGCTGAGCCG
GAAGCTGATCAACGGCATCCGGGACAAGCAGTCCGGCAAGACAATCCTGGATTTCCTGAAGTCCGACGGC
TTCGCCAACAGAAACTTCATGCAGCTGATCCACGACGACAGCCTGACCTTTAAAGAGGACATCCAGAAAG
CCCAGGTGTCCGGCCAGGGCGATAGCCTGCACGAGCACATTGCCAATCTGGCCGGCAGCCCCGCCATTAA
GAAGGGCATCCTGCAGACAGTGAAGGTGGTGGACGAGCTCGTGAAAGTGATGGGCCGGCACAAGCCCGAG
AACATCGTGATCGAAATGGCCAGAGAGAACCAGACCACCCAGAAGGGACAGAAGAACAGCCGCGAGAGAA
TGAAGCGGATCGAAGAGGGCATCAAAGAGCTGGGCAGCCAGATCCTGAAAGAACACCCCGTGGAAAACAC
CCAGCTGCAGAACGAGAAGCTGTACCTGTACTACCTGCAGAATGGGCGGGATATGTACGTGGACCAGGAA
CTGGACATCAACCGGCTGTCCGACTACGATGTGGACCATATCGTGCCTCAGAGCTTTCTGAAGGACGACT
CCATCGACAACAAGGTGCTGACCAGAAGCGACAAGAACCGGGGCAAGAGCGACAACGTGCCCTCCGAAGA
GGTCGTGAAGAAGATGAAGAACTACTGGCGGCAGCTGCTGAACGCCAAGCTGATTACCCAGAGAAAGTTC
GACAATCTGACCAAGGCCGAGAGAGGCGGCCTGAGCGAACTGGATAAGGCCGGCTTCATCAAGAGACAGC
TGGTGGAAACCCGGCAGATCACAAAGCACGTGGCACAGATCCTGGACTCCCGGATGAACACTAAGTACGA
CGAGAATGACAAGCTGATCCGGGAAGTGAAAGTGATCACCCTGAAGTCCAAGCTGGTGTCCGATTTCCGG
AAGGATTTCCAGTTTTACAAAGTGCGCGAGATCAACAACTACCACCACGCCCACGACGCCTACCTGAACG
CCGTCGTGGGAACCGCCCTGATCAAAAAGTACCCTAAGCTGGAAAGCGAGTTCGTGTACGGCGACTACAA
GGTGTACGACGTGCGGAAGATGATCGCCAAGAGCGAGCAGGAAATCGGCAAGGCTACCGCCAAGTACTTC
TTCTACAGCAACATCATGAACTTTTTCAAGACCGAGATTACCCTGGCCAACGGCGAGATCCGGAAGCGGC
CTCTGATCGAGACAAACGGCGAAACCGGGGAGATCGTGTGGGATAAGGGCCGGGATTTTGCCACCGTGCG
GAAAGTGCTGAGCATGCCCCAAGTGAATATCGTGAAAAAGACCGAGGTGCAGACAGGCGGCTTCAGCAAA
GAGTCTATCCTGCCCAAGAGGAACAGCGATAAGCTGATCGCCAGAAAGAAGGACTGGGACCCTAAGAAGT
ACGGCGGCTTCGACAGCCCCACCGTGGCCTATTCTGTGCTGGTGGTGGCCAAAGTGGAAAAGGGCAAGTC
CAAGAAACTGAAGAGTGTGAAAGAGCTGCTGGGGATCACCATCATGGAAAGAAGCAGCTTCGAGAAGAAT
CCCATCGACTTTCTGGAAGCCAAGGGCTACAAAGAAGTGAAAAAGGACCTGATCATCAAGCTGCCTAAGT
ACTCCCTGTTCGAGCTGGAAAACGGCCGGAAGAGAATGCTGGCCTCTGCCGGCGAACTGCAGAAGGGAAA
CGAACTGGCCCTGCCCTCCAAATATGTGAACTTCCTGTACCTGGCCAGCCACTATGAGAAGCTGAAGGGC
TCCCCCGAGGATAATGAGCAGAAACAGCTGTTTGTGGAACAGCACAAGCACTACCTGGACGAGATCATCG
AGCAGATCAGCGAGTTCTCCAAGAGAGTGATCCTGGCCGACGCTAATCTGGACAAAGTGCTGTCCGCCTA
CAACAAGCACCGGGATAAGCCCATCAGAGAGCAGGCCGAGAATATCATCCACCTGTTTACCCTGACCAAT
CTGGGAGCCCCTGCCGCCTTCAAGTACTTTGACACCACCATCGACCGGAAGAGGTACACCAGCACCAAAG
AGGTGCTGGACGCCACCCTGATCCACCAGAGCATCACCGGCCTGTACGAGACACGGATCGACCTGTCTCA
GCTGGGAGGCGACAAAAGGCCGGCGGCCACGAAAAAGGCCGGCCAGGCAAAAAAGAAAAAGGAATTCGGC
AGTGGAGAGGGTAGAGGAAGTCTGCTAACATGCGGTGACGTCGAGGAGAATCCTGGCCCAGTGAGCAAGG
GCGAGGAGCTGTTCACCGGGGTGGTGCCCATCCTGGTCGAGCTGGACGGCGACGTAAACGGCCACAAGTT
CAGCGTGTCCGGCGAGGGCGAGGGCGATGCCACCTACGGCAAGCTGACCCTGAAGTTCATCTGCACCACC
GGCAAGCTGCCCGTGCCCTGGCCCACCCTCGTGACCACCCTGACCTACGGCGTGCAGTGCTTCAGCCGCT
ACCCCGACCACATGAAGCAGCACGACTTCTTCAAGTCCGCCATGCCCGAAGGCTACGTCCAGGAGCGCAC
CATCTTCTTCAAGGACGACGGCAACTACAAGACCCGCGCCGAGGTGAAGTTCGAGGGCGACACCCTGGTG
AACCGCATCGAGCTGAAGGGCATCGACTTCAAGGAGGACGGCAACATCCTGGGGCACAAGCTGGAGTACA
ACTACAACAGCCACAACGTCTATATCATGGCCGACAAGCAGAAGAACGGCATCAAGGTGAACTTCAAGAT
CCGCCACAACATCGAGGACGGCAGCGTGCAGCTCGCCGACCACTACCAGCAGAACACCCCCATCGGCGAC
GGCCCCGTGCTGCTGCCCGACAACCACTACCTGAGCACCCAGTCCGCCCTGAGCAAAGACCCCAACGAGA
AGCGCGATCACATGGTCCTGCTGGAGTTCGTGACCGCCGCCGGGATCACTCTCGGCATGGACGAGCTGTA
CAAGGAATTCTAACTAGAGCTCGCTGATCAGCCTCGACTGTGCCTTCTAGTTGCCAGCCATCTGTTGTTT
GCCCCTCCCCCGTGCCTTCCTTGACCCTGGAAGGTGCCACTCCCACTGTCCTTTCCTAATAAAATGAGGA
AATTGCATCGCATTGTCTGAGTAGGTGTCATTCTATTCTGGGGGGTGGGGTGGGGCAGGACAGCAAGGGG
GAGGATTGGGAAGAGAATAGCAGGCATGCTGGGGAGCGGCCGCAGGAACCCCTAGTGATGGAGTTGGCCA
CTCCCTCTCTGCGCGCTCGCTCGCTCACTGAGGCCGGGCGACCAAAGGTCGCCCGACGCCCGGGCTTTGC
CCGGGCGGCCTCAGTGAGCGAGCGAGCGCGCAGCTGCCTGCAGGGGCGCCTGATGCGGTATTTTCTCCTT
ACGCATCTGTGCGGTATTTCACACCGCATA
[95 nt withheld, positions 6751-6845]
T
[46 nt withheld, positions 6847-6892]
C
[141 nt withheld, positions 6894-7034]
CCTTTGACGTTGGAGTCCACGTTCTTT
[37 nt withheld, positions 7062-7098]
ACTCTATCTCGGGCTATTCTTTTGATTTATAAGGGATTTTGCCGATTTCGGTCTATTGGTTAAAAAATGA
GCTGATTTAACAAAAATTTAACGCGAATTTTAACAAAATATTAACGTTTACAATTTTATGGTGCACTCTC
AGTACAATCTGCTCTGATGCCGCATAGTTAAGCCAGCCCCGACACCCGCCAACACCCGCTGACGCGCCCT
GACGGGCTTGTCTGCTCCCGGCATCCGCTTACAGACAAGCTGTGACCGTCTCCGGGAGCTGCATGTGTCA
GAGGTTTTCACCGTCATCACCGAAACGCGCGAGACGAAAGGGCCTCGTGATACGCCTATTTTTATAGGTT
AATGTCATGATAATAATGGTTTCTTAGACGTCAGGTGGCACTTTTCGGGGAAATGTGCGCGGAACCCCTA
TTTGTTTATTTTTCTAAATACATTCAAATATGTATCCGCTCATGAGACAATAACCCTGATAAATGCTTCA
ATAATATTGAAAAAGGAAGAGTATGAGTATTCAACATTTCCGTGTCGCCCTTATTCCCTTTTTTGCGGCA
TTTTGCCTTCCTGTTTTTGCTCACCCAGAAACGCTGGTGAAAGTAAAAGATGCTGAAGATCAGTTGGGTG
CACGAGTGGGTTACATCGAACTGGATCTCAACAGCGGTAAGATCCTTGAGAGTTTTCGCCCCGAAGAACG
TTTTCCAATGATGAGCACTTTTAAAGTTCTGCTATGTGGCGCGGTATTATCCCGTATTGACGCCGGGCAA
GAGCAACTCGGTCGCCGCATACACTATTCTCAGAATGACTTGGTTGAGTACTCACCAGTCACAGAAAAGC
ATCTTACGGATGGCATGACAGTAAGAGAATTATGCAGTGCTGCCATAACCATGAGTGATAACACTGCGGC
CAACTTACTTCTGACAACGATCGGAGGACCGAAGGAGCTAACCGCTTTTTTGCACAACATGGGGGATCAT
GTAACTCGCCTTGATCGTTGGGAACCGGAGCTGAATGAAGCCATACCAAACGACGAGCGTGACACCACGA
TGCCTGTAGCAATGGCAACAACGTTGCGCAAACTATTAACTGGCGAACTACTTACTCTAGCTTCCCGGCA
ACAATTAATAGACTGGATGGAGGCGGATAAAGTTGCAGGACCACTTCTGCGCTCGGCCCTTCCGGCTGGC
TGGTTTATTGCTGATAAATCTGGAGCCGGTGAGCGTGGAAGCCGCGGTATCATTGCAGCACTGGGGCCAG
ATGGTAAGCCCTCCCGTATCGTAGTTATCTACACGACGGGGAGTCAGGCAACTATGGATGAACGAAATAG
ACAGATCGCTGAGATAGGTGCCTCACTGATTAAGCATTGGTAACTGTCAGACCAAGTTTACTCATATATA
CTTTAGATTGATTTAAAACTTCATTTTTAATTTAAAAGGATCTAGGTGAAGATCCTTTTTGATAATCTCA
TGACCAAAATCCCTTAACGTGAGTTTTCGTTCCACTGAGCGTCAGACCCCGTAGAAAAGATCAAAGGATC
TTCTTGAGATCCTTTTTTTCTGCGCGTAATCTGCTGCTTGCAAACAAAAAAACCACCGCTACCAGCGGTG
GTTTGTTTGCCGGATCAAGAGCTACCAACTCTTTTTCCGAAGGTAACTGGCTTCAGCAGAGCGCAGATAC
CAAATACTGTTCTTCTAGTGTAGCCGTAGTTAGGCCACCACTTCAAGAACTCTGTAGCACCGCCTACATA
CCTCGCTCTGCTAATCCTGTTACCAGTGGCTGCTGCCAGTGGCGATAAGTCGTGTCTTACCGGGTTGGAC
TCAAGACGATAGTTACCGGATAAGGCGCAGCGGTCGGGCTGAACGGGGGGTTCGTGCACACAGCCCAGCT
TGGAGCGAACGACCTACACCGAACTGAGATACCTACAGCGTGAGCTATGAGAAAGCGCCACGCTTCCCGA
AGGGAGAAAGGCGGACAGGTATCCGGTAAGCGGCAGGGTCGGAACAGGAGAGCGCACGAGGGAGCTTCCA
GGGGGAAACGCCTGGTATCTTTATAGTCCTGTCGGGTTTCGCCACCTCTGACTTGAGCGTCGATTTTTGT
GATGCTCGTCAGGGGGGCGGAGCCTATGGAAAAACGCCAGCAACGCGGCCTTTTTACGGTTCCTGGCCTT
TTGCTGGCCTTTTGCTCACATGT
Features (pLannotate 1.2.2; 19 found; start..end, strand, type, name):
      1..241     +  promoter       U6 promoter: RNA polymerase III promoter for human U6 snRNA
    271..346     +  misc_RNA       gRNA scaffold: guide RNA scaffold for the Streptococcus pyogenes CRISPR/Cas9 system
    353..396     +  misc_RNA       gRNA scaffold (fragment): guide RNA scaffold for the Streptococcus pyogenes CRISPR/Cas9 system
    443..728     +  enhancer       CMV enhancer: human cytomegalovirus immediate early enhancer; contains an 18-bp deletion relative to the standard CMV enhancer
    730..1007    +  promoter       chicken β-actin promoter: No description available
   1008..1235    +  intron         hybrid intron: hybrid between chicken β-actin (CBA) and minute virus of mice (MMV) introns (Gray et al., 2011)
   1373..2974    +  CDS            Cas9(N): N-terminal portion of Streptococcus pyogenes Cas9 (Zetsche et al., 2015)
   2975..5473    +  CDS            Cas9(C): C-terminal portion of Streptococcus pyogenes Cas9 (Zetsche et al., 2015)
   5474..5521    +  CDS            nucleoplasmin NLS: bipartite nuclear localization signal from nucleoplasmin
   5591..6304    +  CDS            EGFP: EGFP is a basic (constitutively fluorescent) green fluorescent protein published in 1996, derived from Aequorea victoria. It is reported to be a rapidly-maturing weak dimer with moderate acid sensitivity.
   6338..6449    +  polyA_signal   bGH poly(A) signal: bovine growth hormone polyadenylation signal
   6554..6694    +  repeat_region  AAV2 ITR: inverted terminal repeat of adeno-associated virus serotype 2 inverted
   6699..6750    -  misc_feature   bom (fragment): basis of mobility region from pBR322
   6769..7224    +  rep_origin     f1 ori (sequence partly withheld): f1 bacteriophage origin of replication; arrow indicates direction of (+) strand synthesis
   7225..7274    -  misc_feature   bom (fragment): basis of mobility region from pBR322
   7376..7411    -  CDS            rop (fragment): Rop protein, which maintains plasmids at low copy number; rop
   7506..7610    +  promoter       AmpR promoter: bla
   7611..8471    +  CDS            AmpR: β-lactamase; bla; confers resistance to ampicillin, carbenicillin, and related antibiotics
   8642..9230    +  rep_origin     ori: high-copy-number ColE1/pMB1/pBR322/pUC origin of replication
