[The description below was written by a language model from this plasmid's Addgene catalogue record and pLannotate feature annotations shown in this document.]
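Description:
px458_2A_GFP_sgRNA_RNF138_G1 is an all-in-one CRISPR/Cas9 plasmid of about 9.3 kb, built on the px458_2A_GFP_sgRNA backbone and carrying a guide RNA directed against human RNF138. It is maintained in E. coli through a high-copy ColE1/pUC-type origin and selected with ampicillin via the β-lactamase gene and its own promoter. A filamentous phage origin (annotated as f1 in one sequence record and M13 in the other) is also present, along with small pBR322-derived bom and rop fragments that are backbone remnants.

The plasmid contains two mammalian expression units. A human U6 RNA polymerase III promoter drives the sgRNA. The roughly 30-nt gap between the promoter and the Streptococcus pyogenes gRNA scaffold is where the RNF138-specific spacer sits, although it is not annotated as a separate feature. Downstream, a CMV enhancer, chicken β-actin promoter and hybrid intron drive S. pyogenes Cas9. Cas9 is annotated as adjoining N- and C-terminal portions that together form one continuous coding sequence, followed by a nucleoplasmin nuclear localization signal. EGFP follows in the same transcript, and the construct name indicates it is linked through a 2A peptide, so Cas9 and the fluorescent marker would be produced as separate proteins. A bGH polyadenylation signal terminates this unit. A single AAV2 ITR is annotated after it, which alone would not support AAV packaging.

The design suits transient transfection of human cells, with GFP marking or allowing sorting of Cas9-expressing cells to disrupt RNF138. The associated publication concerns the fate of ubiquitinated 40S ribosomal subunits on stalled ribosomes. The two sequence records differ by one nucleotide and have essentially identical annotations. The cloning sites are not recorded.
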