Addgene plasmid #127120: px458_2A_GFP_sgRNA_RNF138_G1
Depositing lab: Thomas Tuschl. Depositing organization: Rockefeller University. Publication: The G3BP1-Family-USP10 Deubiquitinase Complex Rescues Ubiquitinated 40S Subunits of Ribosomes Stalled in Translation from Lysosomal Degradation. Meyer C, Garzia A, Morozov P, Molina H, Tuschl T. Mol Cell. 2020 Mar 19;77(6):1193-1205.e5. doi: 10.1016/j.molcel.2019.12.024. Epub 2020 Jan 24. PubMed 31981475.
Backbone
  Vector backbone: px458_2A_GFP_sgRNA
  Vector type: CRISPR
Growth in bacteria
  Bacterial resistance: Ampicillin, 100 μg/mL
  Growth temperature: 37°C
  Growth strain: DH5alpha
  Copy number: Unknown
Gene/Insert
  Gene/Insert name: gRNA RNF138
  gRNA/shRNA sequence: CACAGGGGACACTTAAAAGT
  Species: H. sapiens (human)
  Entrez Gene: RNF138 (a.k.a. HSD-4, NARF, STRIN, hNARF)
  Cloning method: Restriction Enzyme; 5′ cloning site Unknown (unknown if destroyed); 3′ cloning site Unknown (unknown if destroyed)
Terms and licenses: Academic/Nonprofit Terms; Industry Terms: Not Available to Industry
How to cite: px458_2A_GFP_sgRNA_RNF138_G1 was a gift from Thomas Tuschl (Addgene plasmid # 127120 ; http://n2t.net/addgene:127120 ; RRID:Addgene_127120)
